>Addgene plasmid #42703 | TAL3240 | depositor partial sequence | sequence record 57823 | TAL3240 sequence 2430 bps
TCTAGAGCTAGCACCATGGACTACAAAGACCATGACGGTGATTATAAAGATCATGACATCGATTACAAGG
ATGACGATGACAAGATGGCCCCCAAGAAGAAGAGGAAGGTGGGCATTCACCGCGGGGTACCTATGGTGGA
CTTGAGGACACTCGGTTATTCGCAACAGCAACAGGAGAAAATCAAGCCTAAGGTCAGGAGCACCGTCGCG
CAACACCACGAGGCGCTTGTGGGGCATGGCTTCACTCATGCGCATATTGTCGCGCTTTCACAGCACCCTG
CGGCGCTTGGGACGGTGGCTGTCAAATACCAAGATATGATTGCGGCCCTGCCCGAAGCCACGCACGAGGC
AATTGTAGGGGTCGGTAAACAGTGGTCGGGAGCGCGAGCACTTGAGGCGCTGCTGACTGTGGCGGGTGAG
CTTAGGGGGCCTCCGCTCCAGCTCGACACCGGGCAGCTGCTGAAGATCGCGAAGAGAGGGGGAGTAACAG
CGGTAGAGGCAGTGCACGCCTGGCGCAATGCGCTCACCGGGGCCCCCTTGAACCTGACCCCAGACCAGGT
AGTCGCAATCGCGAACAATAATGGGGGAAAGCAAGCCCTGGAAACCGTGCAAAGGTTGTTGCCGGTCCTT
TGTCAAGACCACGGCCTTACACCGGAGCAAGTCGTGGCCATTGCAAATAATAACGGTGGCAAACAGGCTC
TTGAGACGGTTCAGAGACTTCTCCCAGTTCTCTGTCAAGCCCACGGGCTGACTCCCGATCAAGTTGTAGC
GATTGCGTCCAACGGTGGAGGGAAACAAGCATTGGAGACTGTCCAACGGCTCCTTCCCGTGTTGTGTCAA
GCCCACGGTTTGACGCCTGCACAAGTGGTCGCCATCGCCAACAACAACGGCGGTAAGCAGGCGCTGGAAA
CAGTACAGCGCCTGCTGCCTGTACTGTGCCAGGATCATGGACTGACCCCAGACCAGGTAGTCGCAATCGC
GAACAATAATGGGGGAAAGCAAGCCCTGGAAACCGTGCAAAGGTTGTTGCCGGTCCTTTGTCAAGACCAC
GGCCTTACACCGGAGCAAGTCGTGGCCATTGCATCCCACGACGGTGGCAAACAGGCTCTTGAGACGGTTC
AGAGACTTCTCCCAGTTCTCTGTCAAGCCCACGGGCTGACTCCCGATCAAGTTGTAGCGATTGCGAATAA
CAATGGAGGGAAACAAGCATTGGAGACTGTCCAACGGCTCCTTCCCGTGTTGTGTCAAGCCCACGGTTTG
ACGCCTGCACAAGTGGTCGCCATCGCCAGCCATGATGGCGGTAAGCAGGCGCTGGAAACAGTACAGCGCC
TGCTGCCTGTACTGTGCCAGGATCATGGACTGACCCCAGACCAGGTAGTCGCAATCGCGTCGAACATTGG
GGGAAAGCAAGCCCTGGAAACCGTGCAAAGGTTGTTGCCGGTCCTTTGTCAAGACCACGGCCTTACACCG
GAGCAAGTCGTGGCCATTGCAAATAATAACGGTGGCAAACAGGCTCTTGAGACGGTTCAGAGACTTCTCC
CAGTTCTCTGTCAAGCCCACGGGCTGACTCCCGATCAAGTTGTAGCGATTGCGTCGCATGACGGAGGGAA
ACAAGCATTGGAGACTGTCCAACGGCTCCTTCCCGTGTTGTGTCAAGCCCACGGTTTGACGCCTGCACAA
GTGGTCGCCATCGCCTCCAATATTGGCGGTAAGCAGGCGCTGGAAACAGTACAGCGCCTGCTGCCTGTAC
TGTGCCAGGATCATGGACTGACCCCAGACCAGGTAGTCGCAATCGCGAACAATAATGGGGGAAAGCAAGC
CCTGGAAACCGTGCAAAGGTTGTTGCCGGTCCTTTGTCAAGACCACGGCCTTACACCGGAGCAAGTCGTG
GCCATTGCAAGCAACATCGGTGGCAAACAGGCTCTTGAGACGGTTCAGAGACTTCTCCCAGTTCTCTGTC
AAGCCCACGGGCTGACTCCCGATCAAGTTGTAGCGATTGCGAATAACAATGGAGGGAAACAAGCATTGGA
GACTGTCCAACGGCTCCTTCCCGTGTTGTGTCAAGCCCACGGTTTGACGCCTGCACAAGTGGTCGCCATC
GCCAACAACAACGGCGGTAAGCAGGCGCTGGAAACAGTACAGCGCCTGCTGCCTGTACTGTGCCAGGATC
ATGGACTGACACCCGAACAGGTGGTCGCCATTGCTAATAATAACGGAGGACGGCCAGCCTTGGAGTCCAT
CGTAGCCCAATTGTCCAGGCCCGATCCCGCGTTGGCTGCGTTAACGAATGACCATCTGGTGGCGTTGGCA
TGTCTTGGTGGACGACCCGCGCTCGATGCAGTCAAAAAGGGTCTGCCTCATGCTCCCGCATTGATCAAAA
GAACCAACCGGCGGATTCCCGAGAGAACTTCCCATCGAGTCGCGGGATCC
