>Addgene plasmid #42703 | TAL3240 | addgene partial sequence | sequence record 61128 | JDS-TALEN-F 5'-TAGGGGTCGGTAAACAGTGG-3'
CTGACTGTGGCGGGTGAGCTTAGGGGGCCTCCGCTCCAGCTCGACACCGGGCAGCTGCTGAAGATCGCGA
AGAGAGGGGGAGTAACAGCGGTAGAGGCAGTGCACGCCTGGCGCAATGCGCTCACCGGGGCCCCCTTGAA
CCTGACCCCAGACCAGGTAGTCGCAATCGCGAACAATAATGGGGGAAAGCAAGCCCTGGAAACCGTGCAA
AGGTTGTTGCCGGTCCTTTGTCAAGACCACGGCCTTACACCGGAGCAAGTCGTGGCCATTGCAAATAATA
ACGGTGGCAAACAGGCTCTTGAGACGGTTCAGAGACTTCTCCCAGTTCTCTGTCAAGCCCACGGGCTGAC
TCCCGATCAAGTTGTAGCGATTGCGTCCAACGGTGGAGGGAAACAAGCATTGGAGACTGTCCAACGGCTC
CTTCCCGTGTTGTGTCAAGCCCACGGTTTGACGCCTGCACAAGTGGTCGCCATCGCCAACAACAACGGCG
GTAAGCAGGCGCTGGAAACAGTACAGCGCCTGCTGCCTGTACTGTGCCAGGATCATGGACTGACCCCAGA
CCAGGTAGTCGCAATCGCGAACAATAATGGGGGAAAGCAAGCCCTGGAAACCGTGCAAAGGTTGTTGCCG
GTCCTTTGTCAAGACCACGGCCTTACACCGGAGCAAGTCGTGGCCATTGCATCCCACGACGGTGGCAAAC
AGGCTCTTGAGACGGTTCAGAGACTTCTCCCAGTTCTCTGTCAAGCCCACGGGCTGACTCCCGATCAAGT
TGTAGCGATTGCGAATAACAATGGAGGGAAACAAGCATTGGAGACTGTCCAACGGCTCCTT
