[The description below was written by a language model from this plasmid's Addgene catalogue record.]
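Description:
TAL3240 is a TALEN expression plasmid built on the JDS74 backbone, a mammalian expression vector that also carries a T7 promoter. It encodes the "left" half of a TAL effector nuclease pair designed against the zebrafish (D. rerio) Dlk1 gene. The insert, about 1.6 kb, is the custom array of TAL effector repeats that specifies the DNA target site. It was cloned by restriction enzyme methods that destroyed the cloning sites at both junctions. The backbone of roughly 6.4 kb supplies the flanking parts of the fusion protein: an N-terminal 3X FLAG tag for detection and a C-terminal wild-type FokI nuclease domain. The plasmid is maintained at high copy in E. coli under ampicillin selection. The record does not include a feature table, so the origin of replication and other backbone elements are not itemised, although the listed sequencing primers suggest a CMV promoter upstream and a BGH polyadenylation region downstream of the coding sequence.

Expression is driven by the CMV promoter in mammalian cells, while the T7 designation indicates that the coding sequence can also be transcribed in vitro, which is a common way to make TALEN mRNA for injection into zebrafish embryos. Because FokI cleaves DNA only as a dimer, this left monomer is meant to be used with a matching right-half TALEN that binds the opposite strand nearby. Together the pair makes a double-strand break in the spacer between the two binding sites, and error-prone repair of that break can produce indel mutations that disrupt Dlk1. The associated publication describes targeted gene disruption in somatic zebrafish cells with engineered TALENs, and the insert name suggests the plasmid belongs to a set of reagents made for the zebrafish research community.
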