Addgene plasmid #42703: TAL3240
Depositing lab: Keith Joung. Depositing organization: Massachusetts General Hospital. Publication: Targeted gene disruption in somatic zebrafish cells using engineered TALENs. Sander JD, Cade L, Khayter C, Reyon D, Peterson RT, Joung JK, Yeh JR. Nat Biotechnol. 2011 Aug 5;29(8):697-8. doi: 10.1038/nbt.1934. PubMed 21822241.
Backbone
  Vector backbone: JDS74
  Backbone manufacturer: Addgene plasmid #32288
  Backbone size w/o insert (bp): 6447
  Vector type: Mammalian Expression ; T7
Growth in bacteria
  Bacterial resistance: Ampicillin, 100 μg/mL
  Growth temperature: 37°C
  Growth strain: XL1 Blue
  Copy number: High Copy
Gene/Insert
  Gene/Insert name: ZebrafishCommunity-Dlk1-left (alt name: Dlk1)
  Species: D. rerio (zebrafish)
  Insert size (bp): 1640
  Promoter: CMV
  Tag / fusion protein: 3X Flag (N terminal on backbone); WT FOKI (C terminal on backbone)
  Cloning method: Restriction Enzyme; 5′ cloning site N/A (destroyed during cloning); 3′ cloning site N/A (destroyed during cloning)
  Sequencing primers: 5′ CMV-F; 3′ BGH-rev
Terms and licenses: Academic/Nonprofit Terms; Industry Terms: Not Available to Industry
Depositor comments: Target binding site: TGGTGGCGCAGCAGAGGG It is strongly recommended that users perform a diagnostic digest to verify this plasmid prior to use. For example, a double digest of the plasmid with BamHI and KpnI should result in two bands at 2.3kb and 5.8kb.
How to cite: TAL3240 was a gift from Keith Joung (Addgene plasmid # 42703 ; http://n2t.net/addgene:42703 ; RRID:Addgene_42703)
